Addgene plasmid #235891: pME_Cp_0_5a_009_mVenus
Purpose: mVenus C-tag
Depositing lab: Tobias Erb. Depositing organization: Max Planck Institute for Terrestrial Microbiology. Publication: A modular high-throughput approach for advancing synthetic biology in the chloroplast of Chlamydomonas. Inckemann RM, Chotel T, Burgis M, Brinkmann CK, Andreas L, Baumann J, Sharma P, Klose M, Barrett J, Ries F, Paczia N, Glatter T, Mackinder LCM, Willmund F, Erb TJ. Nat Plants. 2025 Nov;11(11):2332-2349. doi: 10.1038/s41477-025-02126-2. Epub 2025 Nov 3. PubMed 41184475.
Backbone
  Vector backbone: pME_Cp_UAV_GFP
  Backbone size w/o insert (bp): 2101
  Vector type: Synthetic Biology
Growth in bacteria
  Bacterial resistance: Chloramphenicol, 25 μg/mL
  Growth temperature: 37°C
  Growth strain: DH5alpha
  Copy number: High Copy
Gene/Insert
  Gene/Insert name: mVenus C-tag
  Species: Aequoria victoria
  Insert size (bp): 725
  Cloning method: Restriction Enzyme; 5′ cloning site BsaI (destroyed during cloning); 3′ cloning site BsaI (destroyed during cloning)
  Sequencing primers: 5′ CGTATCACGAGGCAGAATTTC; 3′ CCTGCATAACGCGAAGTAATC
Terms and licenses: Academic/Nonprofit Terms; Industry Terms: Not Available to Industry
Depositor comments: Please visit https://doi.org/10.1101/2024.05.08.593163 for bioRxiv preprint.
How to cite: pME_Cp_0_5a_009_mVenus was a gift from Tobias Erb (Addgene plasmid # 235891 ; http://n2t.net/addgene:235891 ; RRID:Addgene_235891)
