[The description below was written by a language model from this plasmid's Addgene catalogue record and pLannotate feature annotations shown in this document.]
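Description:
pME_Cp_0_5a_009_mVenus is a small (about 2.8 kb) synthetic-biology part plasmid from a modular cloning toolkit developed for engineering the Chlamydomonas chloroplast. It is built on the pME_Cp_UAV_GFP backbone, whose name suggests a universal acceptor vector in which a GFP dropout is replaced by the incoming part, although the record does not spell this out. The plasmid is maintained in E. coli through a high-copy ColE1/pUC-type origin of replication. Selection uses chloramphenicol resistance from a cat gene, which is driven by its native cat promoter and followed by the lambda t0 terminator. Additional bacterial terminators (a his operon terminator and a putative bacterial terminator) flank the insert position and probably insulate the stored part from read-through transcription.

The payload is a roughly 725 bp mVenus coding sequence, a rapidly maturing monomeric yellow fluorescent protein derived from Aequorea victoria GFP. It is catalogued as a C-terminal tag part. No promoter, ribosome binding site or 3′ UTR is annotated next to it, so the plasmid is a storage vector for a standardised part rather than an expression construct. The part was inserted through BsaI sites that were destroyed during cloning, as is usual for Golden Gate-style assembly. The "0" and "5a" in the name plausibly denote a level 0 part and its assembly position, but the record does not define them, nor does it say which enzyme releases the part for downstream assembly. The intended use is to combine this module with promoter, coding sequence and terminator parts to build transcription units encoding a protein of interest fused to mVenus at its C-terminus. Such fusions allow fluorescence-based detection or localisation in chloroplast engineering work.
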