Features (pLannotate 1.2.2; 7 found; start..end, strand, type, name):
     11..727     +  CDS            mVenus: mVenus is a basic (constitutively fluorescent) yellow fluorescent protein published in 2006, derived from Aequorea victoria. It is reported to be a rapidly-maturing monomer with moderate acid sensitivity.
    746..803     +  terminator     his operon terminator: This putative transcriptin terminator from the E. coli his operon has a 2-bp deletion introduced during synthesis. Its efficiency has not been determined.
    998..1586    -  rep_origin     ori: high-copy-number ColE1/pMB1/pBR322/pUC origin of replication
   1769..1863    -  terminator     lambda t0 terminator: transcription terminator from phage lambda
   1887..2543    -  CDS            cat: CAT_ECOLX - Experimental evidence at protein level: Swiss-Prot protein existence level 1. This enzyme is an effector of chloramphenicol resistance in bacteria. From Escherichia coli. This protein is used as a marker in many commonly used cloning vectors, such as pACYC184.
   2544..2641    -  promoter       cat promoter: promoter of the E. coli cat gene encoding chloramphenicol acetyltransferase
   2727..2770    -  terminator     bacterial terminator: putative bacterial transcription terminator
>Addgene plasmid #235891 | pME_Cp_0_5a_009_mVenus | addgene full sequence | sequence record 469959 | Addgene NGS Result
GGTCTCAGCTTTAGTTTCTAAAGGTGAAGAATTATTCACTGGTGTTGTACCAATTTTAGTTGAATTAGAT
GGTGACGTAAACGGTCACAAATTCTCAGTTTCTGGTGAAGGTGAAGGTGATGCTACTTACGGTAAATTAA
CTTTAAAATTAATTTGTACAACTGGTAAATTACCAGTACCATGGCCTACTTTAGTTACAACTTTAGGTTA
CGGTTTACAATGTTTCGCTCGTTACCCAGATCACATGAAACAACACGACTTCTTCAAATCAGCTATGCCA
GAAGGTTACGTACAAGAACGTACAATTTTCTTTAAAGATGATGGTAACTACAAAACTCGTGCTGAAGTAA
AATTCGAAGGTGATACTTTAGTAAACCGTATTGAATTAAAAGGTATTGACTTCAAAGAAGATGGTAACAT
TTTAGGTCACAAATTAGAATACAACTACAACTCTCACAACGTTTACATTACTGCTGATAAACAAAAAAAC
GGTATTAAAGCTAACTTCAAAATTCGTCACAACATTGAAGATGGTGGTGTACAATTAGCTGATCACTACC
AACAAAACACACCAATTGGTGATGGTCCAGTTTTATTACCAGATAACCACTACTTATCTTACCAATCTAA
ATTATCAAAAGATCCAAACGAAAAACGTGACCACATGGTTTTATTAGAATTCGTAACTGCTGCTGGTATT
ACTTTAGGTATGGATGAATTATACAAAGGGTACGAGACCCTGCAGTCCGGCAAAAAAGGGCAAGGTGTCA
CCACCCTGCCCTTTTTCTTTAAAACCGAAAAGATTACTTCGCGTTATGCAGGCTTCCTCGCTCACTGACT
CGCTGCGCTCGGTCGTTCGGCTGCGGCGAGCGGTATCAGCTCACTCAAAGGCGGTAATACGGTTATCCAC
AGAATCAGGGGATAACGCAGGAAAGAACATGTGAGCAAAAGGCCAGCAAAAGGCCAGGAACCGTAAAAAG
GCCGCGTTGCTGGCGTTTTTCCACAGGCTCCGCCCCCCTGACGAGCATCACAAAAATCGACGCTCAAGTC
AGAGGTGGCGAAACCCGACAGGACTATAAAGATACCAGGCGTTTCCCCCTGGAAGCTCCCTCGTGCGCTC
TCCTGTTCCGACCCTGCCGCTTACCGGATACCTGTCCGCCTTTCTCCCTTCGGGAAGCGTGGCGCTTTCT
CATAGCTCACGCTGTAGGTATCTCAGTTCGGTGTAGGTCGTTCGCTCCAAGCTGGGCTGTGTGCACGAAC
CCCCCGTTCAGCCCGACCGCTGCGCCTTATCCGGTAACTATCGTCTTGAGTCCAACCCGGTAAGACACGA
CTTATCGCCACTGGCAGCAGCCACTGGTAACAGGATTAGCAGAGCGAGGTATGTAGGCGGTGCTACAGAG
TTCTTGAAGTGGTGGCCTAACTACGGCTACACTAGAAGAACAGTATTTGGTATCTGCGCTCTGCTGAAGC
CAGTTACCTTCGGAAAAAGAGTTGGTAGCTCTTGATCCGGCAAACAAACCACCGCTGGTAGCGGTGGTTT
TTTTGTTTGCAAGCAGCAGATTACGCGCAGAAAAAAAGGATCTCAAGAAGATCCTTTGATCTTTTCTACG
GGGTCTGACGCTCAGTGGAACGAAAACTCACGTTAAGGGATTTTGGTCATGAGATTATCAAAAAGGATCT
TCACCTAGATCCTTTTAAATTAAAAATGAAGTTTTAAATCAATCTAAAGTATATATGAGTAAACTTGGTC
TGACAGCTCGAGGCTTGGATTCTCACCAATAAAAAACGCCCGGCGGCAACCGAGCGTTCTGAACAAATCC
AGATGGAGTTCTGAGGTCATTACTGGATCTATCAACAGGAGTCCAAGCGAGCTCGATATCAAATTACGCC
CCGCCCTGCCACTCATCGCAGTACTGTTGTAATTCATTAAGCATTCTGCCGACATGGAAGCCATCACAAA
CGGCATGATGAACCTGAATCGCCAGCGGCATCAGCACCTTGTCGCCTTGCGTATAATATTTGCCCATGGT
GAAAACGGGGGCGAAGAAGTTGTCCATATTGGCCACGTTTAAATCAAAACTGGTGAAACTCACCCAGGGA
TTGGCTGAGACGAAAAACATATTCTCAATAAACCCTTTAGGGAAATAGGCCAGGTTTTCACCGTAACACG
CCACATCTTGCGAATATATGTGTAGAAACTGCCGGAAATCGTCGTGGTATTCACTCCAGAGCGATGAAAA
CGTTTCAGTTTGCTCATGGAAAACGGTGTAACAAGGGTGAACACTATCCCATATCACCAGCTCACCGTCT
TTCATTGCCATACGAAATTCCGGATGAGCATTCATCAGGCGGGCAAGAATGTGAATAAAGGCCGGATAAA
ACTTGTGCTTATTTTTCTTTACGGTCTTTAAAAAGGCCGTAATATCCAGCTGAACGGTCTGGTTATAGGT
ACATTGAGCAACTGACTGAAATGCCTCAAAATGTTCTTTACGATGCCATTGGGATATATCAACGGTGGTA
TATCCAGTGATTTTTTTCTCCATTTTAGCTTCCTTAGCTCCTGAAAATCTCGATAACTCAAAAAATACGC
CCGGTAGTGATCTTATTTCATTATGGTGAAAGTTGGAACCTCTTACGTGCCCGATCAACTCGAGTGCCAC
CTGACGTCTAAGAAACCATTATTATCATGACATTAACCTATAAAAATAGGCGTATCACGAGGCAGAATTT
CAGATAAAAAAAATCCTTAGCTTTCGCTAAGGATGATTTCTGGAATTC
